Addgene plasmid #171824: miR3 HsATP10B
Purpose: transfer plasmid for lentiviral vector production with miR for Hs ATP10B
Depositing lab: Veerle Baekelandt. Depositing organization: Katholieke Universiteit Leuven. Publication: Mutated ATP10B increases Parkinson's disease risk by compromising lysosomal glucosylceramide export. Martin S, Smolders S, Van den Haute C, Heeman B, van Veen S, Crosiers D, Beletchi I, Verstraeten A, Gossye H, Gelders G, Pals P, Hamouda NN, Engelborghs S, Martin JJ, Eggermont J, De Deyn PP, Cras P, Baekelandt V, Vangheluwe P, Van Broeckhoven C. Acta Neuropathol. 2020 Jun;139(6):1001-1024. doi: 10.1007/s00401-020-02145-7. Epub 2020 Mar 14. PubMed 32172343.
Backbone
  Vector backbone: SIV tranfserplasmide
  Backbone manufacturer: Didier Nègre
  Backbone size w/o insert (bp): 7445
  Total vector size (bp): 7514
  Vector type: Lentiviral
  Selectable markers: Blasticidin
Growth in bacteria
  Bacterial resistance: Ampicillin, 100 μg/mL
  Growth temperature: 37°C
  Growth strain: NEB Stable
  Copy number: Unknown
Gene/Insert
  Gene/Insert name: ATP10B
  gRNA/shRNA sequence: ctttgccatcacccgctttaa
  Species: H. sapiens (human)
  Entrez Gene: ATP10B (a.k.a. ATPVB)
  Promoter: SFFV
  Cloning method: Restriction Enzyme; 5′ cloning site Esp3I (destroyed during cloning); 3′ cloning site Esp3I (destroyed during cloning)
  Sequencing primers: 5′ TCATTTTACTGGGGGACCTTGTGCA; 3′ caacgggccacaactcctc
Terms and licenses: Academic/Nonprofit Terms; Industry Terms: Not Available to Industry
How to cite: miR3 HsATP10B was a gift from Veerle Baekelandt (Addgene plasmid # 171824 ; http://n2t.net/addgene:171824 ; RRID:Addgene_171824)
