[The description below was written by a language model from this plasmid's Addgene catalogue record and pLannotate feature annotations shown in this document.]
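Description:
miR3 HsATP10B is a lentiviral transfer plasmid built on a simian immunodeficiency virus (SIV)-derived backbone, about 7.5 kb in total, designed to produce vector particles that knock down human ATP10B through an artificial microRNA. The bacterial portion resembles a pBluescript-type scaffold. It has a high-copy ColE1/pUC origin, an f1 phage origin, an ampicillin resistance gene (β-lactamase) for selection in E. coli, and remnants of the lacZα/lac promoter region flanked by T7 and T3 promoters.

Upstream of the viral region, a CMV enhancer and promoter are annotated, presumably to drive transcription of the vector genome in packaging cells. Retained SIV sequences are annotated as fragments of gag-pol (integrase region), env and nef. These probably reflect cis-acting elements kept in the vector, such as a Rev-responsive region within env and sequences adjoining the 3′ LTR, but the LTRs and packaging signal are not themselves annotated.

The internal expression cassette uses the spleen focus-forming virus (SFFV) LTR promoter to transcribe the blasticidin S deaminase gene, followed directly by a miR-30a-based hairpin scaffold. The short ATP10B-targeting sequence was inserted between the 5′ and 3′ miR-30a flanks using Esp3I sites that were destroyed during cloning. Because the selection marker and the miRNA lie on a single Pol II transcript, blasticidin-resistant transduced cells should also express the knockdown hairpin. A downstream WPRE enhances transcript stability and expression.

The "miR3" in the name suggests this is one of several hairpins against the gene. The construct was used for stable ATP10B silencing in work on this lysosomal lipid flippase and Parkinson's disease risk.
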