Features (pLannotate 1.2.2; 22 found; start..end, strand, type, name):
    529..1389    -  CDS            AmpR: β-lactamase; bla; confers resistance to ampicillin, carbenicillin, and related antibiotics
   1390..1494    -  promoter       AmpR promoter: bla
   1547..1975    -  rep_origin     f1 ori (sequence partly withheld): f1 bacteriophage origin of replication; arrow indicates direction of (+) strand synthesis
   1980..2137    -  CDS            lacZα (fragment): LacZα fragment of β-galactosidase; lacZ fragment
   2140..2158    +  promoter       T7 promoter: promoter for bacteriophage T7 RNA polymerase
   2167..2197    +  misc_feature   MCS (fragment): pBluescript multiple cloning site
   2273..2652    +  enhancer       CMV enhancer: human cytomegalovirus immediate early enhancer
   2653..2856    +  promoter       CMV promoter: human cytomegalovirus (CMV) immediate early promoter
   3430..3609    +  CDS            gag-pol (fragment): POL_SIVMK - Experimental evidence at protein level: Swiss-Prot protein existence level 1. Integrase catalyzes viral DNA integration into the host chromosome, by performing a series of DNA cutting and joining reactions. This enzyme activity takes place after virion entry into a cell and reverse transcription of the RNA genome in dsDNA. The first step in the integration process is 3' processing. This step requires a complex comprising the viral genome, matrix protein, Vpr and integrase. This complex is called the pre-integration complex (PIC). The integrase protein removes 2 nucleotides from eac
   3622..4401    +  CDS            env (fragment): ENV_SIVM2 - Experimental evidence at protein level: Swiss-Prot protein existence level 1. The gp120-gp41 heterodimer allows rapid transcytosis of the virus through CD4 negative cells such as simple epithelial monolayers of the intestinal, rectal and endocervical epithelial barriers. Both gp120 and gp41 specifically recognize glycosphingolipids galactosyl- ceramide (GalCer) or 3' sulfo-galactosyl-ceramide (GalS) present in the lipid rafts structures of epithelial cells. Binding to these alternative receptors allows the rapid transcytosis of the virus through the epithelial cells. This transcyto
   4546..4953    +  promoter       SFFV promoter: spleen focus-forming virus long terminal repeat (LTR) promoter
   4977..5375    +  CDS            BSD: blasticidin S deaminase; Aspergillus terreus BSD; confers resistance to blasticidin
   5386..5412    +  ncRNA          5' miR-30a (fragment): sequence upstream of the 71-nt precursor of the human miR-30a microRNA (Zeng et al., 2002) miRNA
   5482..5503    +  ncRNA          3' miR-30a (fragment): sequence downstream of the 71-nt precursor of the human miR-30a microRNA (Zeng et al., 2002) miRNA
   5547..6135    +  misc_feature   WPRE: woodchuck hepatitis virus posttranscriptional regulatory element
   6140..6478    +  CDS            nef (fragment): NEF_SIVMA - Experimental evidence at protein level: Swiss-Prot protein existence level 1. Interferes with TCR signaling from the cell membrane. Interacts with CD247/TCRZ (TCR zeta chain) and exert potent down- regulation of cell surface TCR/CD3 complexes (By similarity). From Simian immunodeficiency virus (isolate 1A11) (SIV-mac) (Simian immunodeficiency virus rhesus monkey).
   6843..6861    -  promoter       T3 promoter: promoter for bacteriophage T3 RNA polymerase
   6906..6922    -  protein_bind   lac operator: The lac repressor binds to the lac operator to inhibit transcription in E. coli. This inhibition can be relieved by adding lactose or isopropyl-β-D-thiogalactopyranoside (IPTG). lac repressor encoded by lacI
   6930..6960    -  promoter       lac promoter: promoter for the E. coli lac operon
   6975..6996    -  protein_bind   CAP binding site: CAP binding activates transcription in the presence of cAMP. E. coli catabolite activator protein
   7009..7101    -  CDS            lacI (fragment): lac repressor; lacI; The lac repressor binds to the lac operator to inhibit transcription in E. coli. This inhibition can be relieved by adding lactose or isopropyl-β-D-thiogalactopyranoside (IPTG).
   7284..358     -  rep_origin     ori (across the origin): high-copy-number ColE1/pMB1/pBR322/pUC origin of replication
>Addgene plasmid #171824 | miR3 HsATP10B | addgene full sequence | sequence record 337052 | Addgene NGS Result
CGTTCGCTCCAAGCTGGGCTGTGTGCACGAACCCCCCGTTCAGCCCGACCGCTGCGCCTTATCCGGTAAC
TATCGTCTTGAGTCCAACCCGGTAAGACACGACTTATCGCCACTGGCAGCAGCCACTGGTAACAGGATTA
GCAGAGCGAGGTATGTAGGCGGTGCTACAGAGTTCTTGAAGTGGTGGCCTAACTACGGCTACACTAGAAG
AACAGTATTTGGTATCTGCGCTCTGCTGAAGCCAGTTACCTTCGGAAAAAGAGTTGGTAGCTCTTGATCC
GGCAAACAAACCACCGCTGGTAGCGGTGGTTTTTTTGTTTGCAAGCAGCAGATTACGCGCAGAAAAAAAG
GATCTCAAGAAGATCCTTTGATCTTTTCTACGGGGTCTGACGCTCAGTGGAACGAAAACTCACGTTAAGG
GATTTTGGTCATGAGATTATCAAAAAGGATCTTCACCTAGATCCTTTTAAATTAAAAATGAAGTTTTAAA
TCAATCTAAAGTATATATGAGTAAACTTGGTCTGACAGTTACCAATGCTTAATCAGTGAGGCACCTATCT
CAGCGATCTGTCTATTTCGTTCATCCATAGTTGCCTGACTCCCCGTCGTGTAGATAACTACGATACGGGA
GGGCTTACCATCTGGCCCCAGTGCTGCAATGATACCGCGAGACCCACGCTCACCGGCTCCAGATTTATCA
GCAATAAACCAGCCAGCCGGAAGGGCCGAGCGCAGAAGTGGTCCTGCAACTTTATCCGCCTCCATCCAGT
CTATTAATTGTTGCCGGGAAGCTAGAGTAAGTAGTTCGCCAGTTAATAGTTTGCGCAACGTTGTTGCCAT
TGCTACAGGCATCGTGGTGTCACGCTCGTCGTTTGGTATGGCTTCATTCAGCTCCGGTTCCCAACGATCA
AGGCGAGTTACATGATCCCCCATGTTGTGCAAAAAAGCGGTTAGCTCCTTCGGTCCTCCGATCGTTGTCA
GAAGTAAGTTGGCCGCAGTGTTATCACTCATGGTTATGGCAGCACTGCATAATTCTCTTACTGTCATGCC
ATCCGTAAGATGCTTTTCTGTGACTGGTGAGTACTCAACCAAGTCATTCTGAGAATAGTGTATGCGGCGA
CCGAGTTGCTCTTGCCCGGCGTCAATACGGGATAATACCGCGCCACATAGCAGAACTTTAAAAGTGCTCA
TCATTGGAAAACGTTCTTCGGGGCGAAAACTCTCAAGGATCTTACCGCTGTTGAGATCCAGTTCGATGTA
ACCCACTCGTGCACCCAACTGATCTTCAGCATCTTTTACTTTCACCAGCGTTTCTGGGTGAGCAAAAACA
GGAAGGCAAAATGCCGCAAAAAAGGGAATAAGGGCGACACGGAAATGTTGAATACTCATACTCTTCCTTT
TTCAATATTATTGAAGCATTTATCAGGGTTATTGTCTCATGAGCGGATACATATTTGAATGTATTTAGAA
AAATAAACAAATAGGGGTTCCGCGCACATTTCCCCGAAAAGTGCCACCTAAATTGTAAGCGTTAATATTT
TGTTAAAATTCGCGTTAAATTTTTGTTAAATCAGCTCATTTTTTAACCAATAGGCCGAAATCGGCAAAAT
CCCTTATAAATCAAAAGAATAGACCGAGATAGGGT
[37 nt withheld, positions 1646-1682]
AAAGAACGTGGACTCCAACGTCAAAGG
[49 nt withheld, positions 1710-1758]
T
[91 nt withheld, positions 1760-1850]
G
[124 nt withheld, positions 1852-1975]
CCCATTCGCCATTCAGGCTGCGCAACTGTTGGGAAGGGCGATCGGTGCGGGCCTCTTCGCTATTACGCCA
GCTGGCGAAAGGGGGATGTGCTGCAAGGCGATTAAGTTGGGTAACGCCAGGGTTTTCCCAGTCACGACGT
TGTAAAACGACGGCCAGTGAATTGTAATACGACTCACTATAGGGCGAATTGGAGCTCCACCGCGGTGGCG
GCCGCTCTAGAATTCCATTGCATACGTTGTATCCATATCATAATATGTACATTTATATTGGCTCATGTCC
AACATTACCGCCATGTTGACATTGATTATTGACTAGTTATTAATAGTAATCAATTACGGGGTCATTAGTT
CATAGCCCATATATGGAGTTCCGCGTTACATAACTTACGGTAAATGGCCCGCCTGGCTGACCGCCCAACG
ACCCCCGCCCATTGACGTCAATAATGACGTATGTTCCCATAGTAACGCCAATAGGGACTTTCCATTGACG
TCAATGGGTGGAGTATTTACGGTAAACTGCCCACTTGGCAGTACATCAAGTGTATCATATGCCAAGTACG
CCCCCTATTGACGTCAATGACGGTAAATGGCCCGCCTGGCATTATGCCCAGTACATGACCTTATGGGACT
TTCCTACTTGGCAGTACATCTACGTATTAGTCATCGCTATTACCATGGTGATGCGGTTTTGGCAGTACAT
CAATGGGCGTGGATAGCGGTTTGACTCACGGGGATTTCCAAGTCTCCACCCCATTGACGTCAATGGGAGT
TTGTTTTGGCACCAAAATCAACGGGACTTTCCAAAATGTCGTAACAACTCCGCCCCATTGACGCAAATGG
GCGGTAGGCGTGTACGGTGGGAGGTCTATATAAGCAGAGCTCGTTTAGTGAACCGCAGTCGCTCTGCGGA
GAGGCTGGCAGATTGAGCCCTGGGAGGTTCTCTCCAGCACTAGCAGGTAGAGCCTGGGTGTTCCCTGCTA
GACTCTCACCAGCACTTGGCCAGTGCTGGGCAGAGTGGCTCCACGCTTGCTTGCTTAAAGACCTCTTCAA
TAAAGCTGCCATTTTAGAAGTAAGCCAGTGTGTGTTCCCATCTCTCCTAGTCGCCGCCTGGTCAACTCGG
TACTCGGTAATAAGAAGACCCTGGTCTGTTAGGACCCTTTCTGCTTTGAGAAACCGAAGCAGGAAAATCC
CTAGCAGATTGGCGCCCGAACAGGGACTTGAAGGAGAGTGAGAGACTCCTGAGTACGGCTGAGTGAAGGC
AGTAAGGGCGGCAGGAACCAACCACGACGGAGTGCTCCTATAAAGGCGCGGGTCGGTACCAGACGGCGTG
AGGAGCGGGAGAGGAGGAGGCCTCCGGTTGCAGGTAAGTGCAACACAAAAAAGAAATAGCTGTCTTGTTA
TCCAGGAAGGGATAATAAGATAGAGTGGGAGATGGGCGCGAGAAACTCCGTCTTGTCAGGGAAGAAAGCA
GATGAATTGAAAAAATTATTAATCGCATGAATTTTAAAAGAAGGGGAGGAATAGGGGATATGACTCCAGC
AGAAAGATTAATTAACATGATCACTACAGAACAAGAAATACAATTTCAACAATCAAAAAACTCAAAATTT
AAAAATTTTCGGGTCTATTACAGAGCTCACGCGTGATTGGAGTTGGGAGATTATAAATTAGTAGAGATCA
CTCCGATTGGCTTGGCCCCCACAGATGTGAAGAGGTACACTACTGGTGGCACCTCAAGAAATAAAAGAGG
GGTCTTTGTGCTAGGGTTCTTGGGTTTTCTCGCAACGGCAGGTTCTGCAATGGGCGCGGCGTCGTTGACG
CTGACCGCTCAGTCCCGGACTTTATTGGCTGGGATAGTGCAGCAACAGCAACAGCTGTTGGACGTGGTCA
AGAGACAACAAGAATTGTTGCGACTGACCGTCTGGGGAACAAAGAACCTCCAGACTAGGGTCACTGCCAT
CGAGAAGTACTTAAAGGACCAGGCGCAGCTAAATGCTTGGGGATGTGCGTTTAGACAAGTCTGCCACACT
ACTGTACCATGGCCAAATGCAAGTCTAACACCAGACTGGAACAATGATACTTGGCAAGAGTGGGAGCGAA
AGGTTGACTTCTTGGAGGAAAATATAACAGCCCTCCTAGAAGAGGCACAAATTCAACAAGAGAAGAACAT
GTATGAATTACAAAAGTTGAATAGCTGGGATGTGTTTGGCAATTGGTTTGACCTTGCTTCTTGGATAAAG
TATATACAATATGGAATTTATGTAGTTGTAGGAGTAATACTGTTAAGAATAGTGATCTATATAGTACAAA
TGCTAGCTAAGTTAAGGCAGGGGTATAGGCCAGTGTTCTCTTCCCCACCCTCTTATTTCCAGTAGACTCA
TACCCAACAGGACCCGGCACTGCCAACCAGAGAAGGCAAAGAAGGACGGTGGAGAAGGCGGTGGATCTGC
TAGCACTAGTTATTAATCGTACGATTAACTGCAGCCCCGATAAAATAAAAGATTTTATTTAGTCTCCAGA
AAAAGGGGGGAATGAAAGACCCCACCTGTAGGTTTGGCAAGCTAGCTGCAGTAACGCCATTTTGCAAGGC
ATGGAAAAATACCAAACCAAGAATAGAGAAGTTCAGATCAAGGGCGGGTACATGAAAATAGCTAACGTTG
GGCCAAACAGGATATCTGCGGTGAGCAGTTTCGGCCCCGGCCCGGGGCCAAGAACAGATGGTCACCGCAG
TTTCGGCCCCGGCCCGAGGCCAAGAACAGATGGTCCCCAGATATGGCCCAACCCTCAGCAGTTTCTTAAG
ACCCATCAGATGTTTCCAGGCTCCCCCAAGGACCTGAAATGACCCTGCGCCTTATTTGAATTAACCAATC
AGCCTGCTTCTCGCTTCTGTTCGCGCGCTTCTGCTTCCCGAGCTCTATAAAAGAGCTCACAACCCCTCAC
TCGGCGCGCCAGTCCTCCGACAGACTGAGTCGCCCGGGGGACCGGGAGCAGATCTACCGGTATGGCCAAG
CCTTTGTCTCAAGAAGAATCCACCCTCATTGAAAGAGCAACGGCTACAATCAACAGCATCCCCATCTCTG
AAGACTACAGCGTCGCCAGCGCAGCTCTCTCTAGCGACGGCCGCATCTTCACTGGTGTCAATGTATATCA
TTTTACTGGGGGACCTTGTGCAGAACTCGTGGTGCTGGGCACTGCTGCTGCTGCGGCAGCTGGCAACCTG
ACTTGTATCGTCGCGATCGGAAATGAGAACAGGGGCATCTTGAGCCCCTGCGGACGGTGCCGACAGGTGC
TTCTCGATCTGCATCCTGGGATCAAAGCCATAGTGAAGGACAGTGATGGACAGCCGACGGCAGTTGGGAT
TCGTGAATTGCTGCCCTCTGGTTATGTGTGGGAGGGCTAACTCGAGATCCAAGAAGGTATATTGCTGTTG
ACAGTGAGCGTCTTTGCCATCACCCGCTTTAATAGTGAAGCCACAGATGTATTAAAGCGGGTGATGGCAA
AGTTGCCTACTGCCTCGGACTTCAAGGGCTACGATGTCGACTTGGATCCATCGATGGATCTAATTCCCGA
TAATCAACCTCTGGATTACAAAATTTGTGAAAGATTGACTGGTATTCTTAACTATGTTGCTCCTTTTACG
CTATGTGGATACGCTGCTTTAATGCCTTTGTATCATGCTATTGCTTCCCGTATGGCTTTCATTTTCTCCT
CCTTGTATAAATCCTGGTTGCTGTCTCTTTATGAGGAGTTGTGGCCCGTTGTCAGGCAACGTGGCGTGGT
GTGCACTGTGTTTGCTGACGCAACCCCCACTGGTTGGGGCATTGCCACCACCTGTCAGCTCCTTTCCGGG
ACTTTCGCTTTCCCCCTCCCTATTGCCACGGCGGAACTCATCGCCGCCTGCCTTGCCCGCTGCTGGACAG
GGGCTCGGCTGTTGGGCACTGACAATTCCGTGGTGTTGTCGGGGAAGCTGACGTCCTTTCCATGGCTGCT
CGCCTGTGTTGCCACCTGGATTCTGCGCGGGACGTCCTTCTGCTACGTCCCTTCGGCCCTCAATCCAGCG
GACCTTCCTTCCCGCGGCCTGCTGCCGGCTCTGCGGCCTCTTCCGCGTCTTCGCCTTCGCCCTCAGACGA
GTCGGATCTCCCTTTGGGCCGCCTCCCCGCATCGTCGAGTTTTATAAAAGAAAAGGGGGGACTGGAAGGG
ATTTATTACAGTGCAAGAAGACATAGAATCTTAGACATGTACTTAGAAAAGGAAGAAGGCATCATACCAG
ATTGGCAGGATTACACCTCAGGACCAGGAATTAGATACCCAAAGACATTTGGCTGGCTATGGAAATTAGT
CCCTGTAAATGTATCAGATGAGGCACAGGAGGATGAGAGGCATTATTTAATGCAGCCAGCTCAAACTTCC
AAGTGGGATGACCCTTGGGGAGAGGTTCTAGCGTGGAAGTTTGATCCAACTCTAGCCTACACTTATGAGG
CATATGCTAGATACCCAGAAGAGTTGGAAGCAAGTCAGGCCTGTCAGAACTGCATTTCGCTCTGTATTCA
GTCGCTCTGCGGAGAGGCTGGCAGATTGAGCCCTGGGAGGTTCTCTCCAGCACTAGCAGGTAGAGCCTGG
GTGTTCCCTGCTAGACTCTCACCAGCACTTGGCCAGTGCTGGGCAGAGTGGCTCCACGCTTGCTTGCTTA
AAGACCTCTTCAATAAAGCTGCCATTTTAGAAGTAAGCCAGTGTGTGTTCCCATCTCTCCTAGTCGCCGC
CTGGTCAACTCGGTACTCGGTAATAAGAAGACCCTGGTCTGTTAGGACCCTTTCTGCTTTGAGAAACCGA
AGCAGGAAAATCCCTAGCATGGTACCAGCTTTTGTTCCCTTTAGTGAGGGTTAATTTCGAGCTTGGCGTA
ATCATGGTCATAGCTGTTTCCTGTGTGAAATTGTTATCCGCTCACAATTCCACACAACATACGAGCCGGA
AGCATAAAGTGTAAAGCCTGGGGTGCCTAATGAGTGAGCTAACTCACATTAATTGCGTTGCGCTCACTGC
CCGCTTTCCAGTCGGGAAACCTGTCGTGCCAGCTGCATTAATGAATCGGCCAACGCGCGGGGAGAGGCGG
TTTGCGTATTGGGCGCTCTTCCGCTTCCTCGCTCACTGACTCGCTGCGCTCGGTCGTTCGGCTGCGGCGA
GCGGTATCAGCTCACTCAAAGGCGGTAATACGGTTATCCACAGAATCAGGGGATAACGCAGGAAAGAACA
TGTGAGCAAAAGGCCAGCAAAAGGCCAGGAACCGTAAAAAGGCCGCGTTGCTGGCGTTTTTCCATAGGCT
CCGCCCCCCTGACGAGCATCACAAAAATCGACGCTCAAGTCAGAGGTGGCGAAACCCGACAGGACTATAA
AGATACCAGGCGTTTCCCCCTGGAAGCTCCCTCGTGCGCTCTCCTGTTCCGACCCTGCCGCTTACCGGAT
ACCTGTCCGCCTTTCTCCCTTCGGGAAGCGTGGCGCTTTCTCATAGCTCACGCTGTAGGTATCTCAGTTC
GGTGTAGGT
